>Addgene plasmid #169927 | U6-U57A | addgene full sequence | sequence record 334798 | Addgene NGS Result
TAATGTGAGTTAGCTCACTCATTAGGCACCCCAGGCTTTACACTTTATGCTTCCGGCTCGTATGTTGTGT
GGAATTGTGAGCGGATAACAATTTCACACAGGAAACAGCTATGACCATGATTACGCCAAGCTCGAAATTA
ACCCTCACTAAAGGGAACAAAAGCTGGTACCGGGCCCCCCCTCGAGGTCGACGGTATCGATAAGCTTGAT
ATCGAATTCTTCGGCTACTATAAATAAATGTTTTTTTCGCAACTATGTGTTCGCGAAGTAACCCTTCGTG
GACATTTGGTCAATTTGAAACAATACAGAGATGAACAGCAGTTCCCCTGCATAAGGATGAACCGTTTTAC
AAAGAGATTTATTTCGTTTTTTTTTATCATCGAGTGAAGTATCGTGACTTGTACATTTGAAGATACCCAG
CGTACAGCAGTGTATCTTTATCTTCCTGTATGATATAGATAACTAACATCTCGAATAGAAAATTGTCTCG
CGTTCGAACCTAAGCCTTTGCTATCGGATCCACTAGTTCTAGAGCGGCCGCCACCGCGGTGGAGCTCCAA
TTCGCCCTATAGTGAGTCGTATTACAATTCACTGGCCGTCGTTTTACAACGTCGTGACTGGGAAAACCCT
GGCGTTACCCAACTTAATCGCCTTGCAGCACATCCCCCTTTCGCCAGCTGGCGTAATAGCGAAGAGGCCC
GCACCGATCGCCCTTCCCAACAGTTGCGCAGCCTGAATGGCGAATGG
[124 nt withheld, positions 748-871]
C
[91 nt withheld, positions 873-963]
A
[49 nt withheld, positions 965-1013]
CCTTTGACGTTGGAGTCCACGTTCTTT
[37 nt withheld, positions 1041-1077]
ACCCTATCTCGGTCTATTCTTTTGATTTATAAGGGATTTTGCCGATTTCGGCCTATTGGTTAAAAAATGA
GCTGATTTAACAAAAATTTAACGCGAATTTTAACAAAATATTAACGCTTACAATTTCCTGATGCGGTATT
TTCTCCTTACGCATCTGTGCGGTATTTCACACCGCATAGATCGGCAAGTGCACAAACAATACTTAAATAA
ATACTACTCAGTAATAACCTATTTCTTAGCATTTTTGACGAAATTTGCTATTTTGTTAGAGTCTTTTACA
CCATTTGTCTCCACACCTCCGCTTACATCAACACCAATAACGCCATTTAATCTAAGCGCATCACCAACAT
TTTCTGGCGTCAGTCCACCAGCTAACATAAAATGTAAGCTTTCGGGGCTCTCTTGCCTTCCAACCCAGTC
AGAAATCGAGTTCCAATCCAAAAGTTCACCTGTCCCACCTGCTTCTGAATCAAACAAGGGAATAAACGAA
TGAGGTTTCTGTGAAGCTGCACTGAGTAGTATGTTGCAGTCTTTTGGAAATACGAGTCTTTTAATAACTG
GCAAACCGAGGAACTCTTGGTATTCTTGCCACGACTCATCTCCATGCAGTTGGACGATATCAATGCCGTA
ATCATTGACCAGAGCCAAAACATCCTCCTTAGGTTGATTACGAAACACGCCAACCAAGTATTTCGGAGTG
CCTGAACTATTTTTATATGCTTTTACAAGACTTGAAATTTTCCTTGCAATAACCGGGTCAATTGTTCTCT
TTCTATTGGGCACACATATAATACCCAGCAAGTCAGCATCGGAATCTAGAGCACATTCTGCGGCCTCTGT
GCTCTGCAAGCCGCAAACTTTCACCAATGGACCAGAACTACCTGTGAAATTAATAACAGACATACTCCAA
GCTGCCTTTGTGTGCTTAATCACGTATACTCACGTGCTCAATAGTCACCAATGCCCTCCCTCTTGGCCCT
CTCCTTTTCTTTTTTCGACCGAATTAATTCTTAATCGGCAAAAAAAGAAAAGCTCCGGATCAAGATTGTA
CGTAAGGTGACAAGCTATTTTTCAATAAAGAATATCTTCCACTACTGCCATCTGGCGTCATAACTGCAAA
GTACACATATATTACGATGCTGTTCTATTAAATGCTTCCTATATTATATATATAGTAATGTCGTGATCTA
TGGTGCACTCTCAGTACAATCTGCTCTGATGCCGCATAGTTAAGCCAGCCCCGACACCCGCCAACACCCG
CTGACGCGCCCTGACGGGCTTGTCTGCTCCCGGCATCCGCTTACAGACAAGCTGTGACCGTCTCCGGGAG
CTGCATGTGTCAGAGGTTTTCACCGTCATCACCGAAACGCGCGAGACGAAAGGGCCTCGTGATACGCCTA
TTTTTATAGGTTAATGTCATGATAATAATGGTTTCTTAGACGGATCGCTTGCCTGTAACTTACACGCGCC
TCGTATCTTTTAATGATGGAATAATTTGGGAATTTACTCTGTGTTTATTTATTTTTATGTTTTGTATTTG
GATTTTAGAAAGTAAATAAAGAAGGTAGAAGAGTTACGGAATGAAGAAAAAAAAATAAACAAAGGTTTAA
AAAATTTCAACAAAAAGCGTACTTTACATATATATTTATTAGACAAGAAAAGCAGATTAAATAGATATAC
ATTCGATTAACGATAAGTAAAATGTAAAATCACAGGATTTTCGTGTGTGGTCTTCTACACAGACAAGATG
AAACAATTCGGCATTAATACCTGAGAGCAGGAAGAGCAAGATAAAAGGTAGTATTTGTTGGCGATCCCCC
TAGAGTCTTTTACATCTTCGGAAAACAAAAACTATTTTTTCTTTAATTTCTTTTTTTACTTTCTATTTTT
AATTTATATATTTATATTAAAAAATTTAAATTATAATTATTTTTATAGCACGTGATGAAAAGGACCCAGG
TGGCACTTTTCGGGGAAATGTGCGCGGAACCCTGATGAATCCCCTAATGATTTTTATCAAAATCATTAAG
TTAAGGTAGATACACATCTTGTCATATGATCAAATGGTTTCGCCAAAAATCAATAATCAGACAACAAAAT
GTGCGAACTCGATATTTTACACGACTCTCTTTACCAATTCTGCCCCGAATTACACTTAAAACGACTCAAC
AGCTTAACGTTGGCTTGCCACGCCTTACTTGACTGTAAAACTCTCACTCTTACCGAACTTGGCCGTAACC
TGCCAACCAAAGCGAGAACAAAACATAACATCAAACGAATCGACCGATTGTTAGGTAATCGTCACCTCCA
CAAAGAGCGACTCGCTGTATACCGTTGGCATGCTAGCTTTATCTGTTCGGGCAATACGATGCCCATTGTA
CTTGTTGACTGGTCTGATATCCGTGAGCAAAAACGGCTTATGGTATTGCGAGCTTCAGTCGCACTACACG
GTCGTTCTGTTACTCTTTATGAGAAAGCGTTCCCGCTTTCAGAGCAATGTTCAAAGAAAGCTCATGACCA
ATTTCTAGCCGACCTTGCGAGCATTCTACCGAGTAACACCACACCGCTCATTGTCAGTGATGCTGGCTTT
AAAGTGCCATGGTATAAATCCGTTGAGAAGCTGGGTTGGTACTGGTTAAGTCGAGTAAGAGGAAAAGTAC
AATATGCAGACCTAGGAGCGGAAAACTGGAAACCTATCAGCAACTTACATGATATGTCATCTAGTCACTC
AAAGACTTTAGGCTATAAGAGGCTGACTAAAAGCAATCCAATCTCATGCCAAATTCTATTGTATAAATCT
CGCTCTAAAGGCCGAAAAAATCAGCGCTCGACACGGACTCATTGTCACCACCCGTCACCTAAAATCTACT
CAGCGTCGGCAAAGGAGCCATGGATTCTAGCAACTAACTTACCTGTTGAAATTCGAACACCCAAACAACT
TGTTAATATCTATTCGAAGCGAATGCAGATTGAAGAAACCTTCCGAGACTTGAAAAGTCCTGCCTACGGA
CTAGGCCTACGCCATAGCCGAACGAGCAGCTCAGAGCGTTTTGATATCATGCTGCTAATCGCCCTGATGC
TTCAACTAACATGTTGGCTTGCGGGCGTTCATGCTCAGAAACAAGGTTGGGACAAGCACTTCCAGGCTAA
CACAGTCAGAAATCGAAACGTACTCTCAACAGTTCGCTTAGGCATGGAAGTTTTGCGGCATTCTGGCTAC
ACAATAACAAGGGAAGACTTACTCGTGGCTGCAACCCTACTAGCTCAAAATTTATTCACACATGGTTACG
CTTTGGGGAAATTATGAGGGGATCTCTCAGCGCGGAACCCCTATTTGTTTATTTTTCTAAATACATTCAA
ATATGTATCCGCTCATGAGACAATAACCCTGATAAATGCTTCAATAATATTGAAAAAGGAAGAGTATGAG
TATTCAACATTTCCGTGTCGCCCTTATTCCCTTTTTTGCGGCATTTTGCCTTCCTGTTTTTGCTCACCCA
GAAACGCTGGTGAAAGTAAAAGATGCTGAAGATCAGTTGGGTGCACGAGTGGGTTACATCGAACTGGATC
TCAACAGCGGTAAGATCCTTGAGAGTTTTCGCACCGAAGAACGTTTTCCAATGATGAGCACTTTTAAAGT
TCTGCTATGTGGCGCGGTATTATCCCGTATTGACGCCGGGCAAGAGCAACTCGGTCGCCGCATACACTAT
TCTCAGAATGACTTGGTTGAGTACTCACCAGTCACAGAAAAGCATCTTACGGATGGCATGACAGTAAGAG
AATTATGCAGTGCTGCCATAACCATGAGTGATAACACTGCGGCCAACTTACTTCTGACAACGATCGGAGG
ACCGAAGGAGCTAACCGCTTTTTTGCACAACATGGGGGATCATGTAACTCGCCTTGATCGTTGGGAACCG
GAGCTGAATGAAGCCATACCAAACGACGAGCGTGACACCACGATGCCTGTAGCAATGGCAACAACGTTGC
GCAAACTATTAACTGGCGAACTACTTACTCTAGCTTCCCGGCAACAATTAATAGACTGGATGGAGGCGGA
TAAAGTTGCAGGACCACTTCTGCGCTCGGCCCTTCCGGCTGGCTGGTTTATTGCTGATAAATCTGGAGCC
GGTGAGCGTGGGTCTCGCGGTATCATTGCAGCACTGGGGCCAGATGGTAAGCCCTCCCGTATCGTAGTTA
TCTACACGACGGGGAGTCAGGCAACTATGGATGAACGAAATAGACAGATCGCTGAGATAGGTGCCTCACT
GATTAAGCATTGGTAACTGTCAGACCAAGTTTACTCATATATACTTTAGATTGATTTAAAACTTCATTTT
TAATTTAAAAGGATCTAGGTGAAGATCCTTTTTGATAATCTCATGACCAAAATCCCTTAACGTGAGTTTT
CGTTCCACTGAGCGTCAGACCCCGTAGAAAAGATCAAAGGATCTTCTTGAGATCCTTTTTTTCTGCGCGT
AATCTGCTGCTTGCAAACAAAAAAACCACCGCTACCAGCGGTGGTTTGTTTGCCGGATCAAGAGCTACCA
ACTCTTTTTCCGAAGGTAACTGGCTTCAGCAGAGCGCAGATACCAAATACTGTTCTTCTAGTGTAGCCGT
AGTTAGGCCACCACTTCAAGAACTCTGTAGCACCGCCTACATACCTCGCTCTGCTAATCCTGTTACCAGT
GGCTGCTGCCAGTGGCGATAAGTCGTGTCTTACCGGGTTGGACTCAAGACGATAGTTACCGGATAAGGCG
CAGCGGTCGGGCTGAACGGGGGGTTCGTGCACACAGCCCAGCTTGGAGCGAACGACCTACACCGAACTGA
GATACCTACAGCGTGAGCTATGAGAAAGCGCCACGCTTCCCGAAGGGAGAAAGGCGGACAGGTATCCGGT
AAGCGGCAGGGTCGGAACAGGAGAGCGCACGAGGGAGCTTCCAGGGGGAAACGCCTGGTATCTTTATAGT
CCTGTCGGGTTTCGCCACCTCTGACTTGAGCGTCGATTTTTGTGATGCTCGTCAGGGGGGCGGAGCCTAT
GGAAAAACGCCAGCAACGCGGCCTTTTTACGGTTCCTGGCCTTTTGCTGGCCTTTTGCTCACATGTTCTT
TCCTGCGTTATCCCCTGATTCTGTGGATAACCGTATTACCGCCTTTGAGTGAGCTGATACCGCTCGCCGC
AGCCGAACGACCGAGCGCAGCGAGTCAGTGAGCGAGGAAGCGGAAGAGCGCCCAATACGCAAACCGCCTC
TCCCCGCGCGTTGGCCGATTCATTAATGCAGCTGGCACGACAGGTTTCCCGACTGGAAAGCGGGCAGTGA
GCGCAACGCAAT
Features (pLannotate 1.2.2; 21 found; start..end, strand, type, name):
      1..22      +  protein_bind   CAP binding site: CAP binding activates transcription in the presence of cAMP. E. coli catabolite activator protein
     37..67      +  promoter       lac promoter: promoter for the E. coli lac operon
     75..91      +  protein_bind   lac operator: The lac repressor binds to the lac operator to inhibit transcription in E. coli. This inhibition can be relieved by adding lactose or isopropyl-β-D-thiogalactopyranoside (IPTG). lac repressor encoded by lacI
    136..154     +  promoter       T3 promoter: promoter for bacteriophage T3 RNA polymerase
    166..219     -  misc_feature   MCS (fragment): pBluescript multiple cloning site
    258..370     +  ncRNA          U6: Accession: RF00026 - U6 spliceosomal RNA
    516..557     -  misc_feature   MCS (fragment): pBluescript multiple cloning site
    566..584     -  promoter       T7 promoter: promoter for bacteriophage T7 RNA polymerase
    587..744     +  CDS            lacZα (fragment): LacZα fragment of β-galactosidase; lacZ fragment
    748..1176    +  rep_origin     f1 ori (sequence partly withheld): f1 bacteriophage origin of replication; arrow indicates direction of (+) strand synthesis
   1204..1255    -  misc_feature   bom (fragment): basis of mobility region from pBR322
   1306..1980    -  CDS            TRP1: phosphoribosylanthranilate isomerase, required for tryptophan biosynthesis; S. cerevisiae TRP1; yeast auxotrophic marker
   1981..2128    -  promoter       TRP1 promoter: S. cerevisiae TRP1
   2266..2315    -  misc_feature   bom (fragment): basis of mobility region from pBR322
   2417..2452    -  CDS            rop (fragment): Rop protein, which maintains plasmids at low copy number; rop
   2520..3023    -  misc_feature   CEN/ARS: S. cerevisiae CEN6 centromere fused to an autonomously replicating sequence
   3113..3182    -  ncRNA          RNA-OUT: Accession: RF00240 - RNA-OUT
   4398..4502    +  promoter       AmpR promoter: bla
   4503..5363    +  CDS            AmpR: β-lactamase; bla; confers resistance to ampicillin, carbenicillin, and related antibiotics
   5534..6122    +  rep_origin     ori: high-copy-number ColE1/pMB1/pBR322/pUC origin of replication
   6305..6397    +  CDS            lacI (fragment): lac repressor; lacI; The lac repressor binds to the lac operator to inhibit transcription in E. coli. This inhibition can be relieved by adding lactose or isopropyl-β-D-thiogalactopyranoside (IPTG).
