[The description below was written by a language model from this plasmid's Addgene catalogue record and pLannotate feature annotations shown in this document.]
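Description:
U6-U57A is a yeast–E. coli shuttle plasmid built on pRS314, a low-copy centromeric vector, carrying the Saccharomyces cerevisiae U6 spliceosomal snRNA gene with a single U57A point substitution in an otherwise wild-type sequence. In bacteria it replicates from a high-copy ColE1/pUC-type origin and is selected with ampicillin through the bla gene. In yeast it is maintained by a CEN6/ARS element, which keeps it stably segregated at roughly one copy per cell, and is selected by the TRP1 auxotrophic marker under its own promoter. An f1 origin for single-stranded DNA production is also present.

The U6 ncRNA is annotated within the pBluescript-derived multiple cloning site, splitting it into two fragments. It is flanked by T3 and T7 promoters and the remnants of the lac promoter/operator and lacZα region. No dedicated yeast promoter is annotated. The cloned fragment extends beyond the annotated RNA on both sides and may include native flanking sequence, but the record does not state what drives U6 transcription.

The depositor notes that the plasmid contains an extra IS4-like ISVsa5-family transposase insertion relative to pRS314. This fits the RNA-OUT feature and the largely unannotated stretch between CEN/ARS and the AmpR promoter. It may also help explain why the sequenced record is 6,409 nt, longer than the listed backbone. The catalogue's "total vector size" of 1,217 bp is evidently not the full plasmid length.

The associated work concerns Ecm2 and the catalytic steps of pre-mRNA splicing. The plasmid therefore appears intended to supply a mutant U6 allele in yeast for genetic studies of spliceosome function, although the record does not state the specific assays.
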