Addgene plasmid #169927: U6-U57A
Purpose: WT U6 with a U57A mutation
Depositing lab: Aaron Hoskins. Depositing organization: University of Wisconsin, Madison. Publication: Saccharomyces cerevisiae Ecm2 Modulates the Catalytic Steps of pre-mRNA Splicing. van der Feltz C, Nikolai B, Schneider C, Paulson JC, Fu X, Hoskins AA. RNA. 2021 Feb 5. pii: rna.077727.120. doi: 10.1261/rna.077727.120. PubMed 33547186.
Backbone
  Vector backbone: pRS314
  Backbone manufacturer: ATCC
  Backbone size w/o insert (bp): 4783
  Total vector size (bp): 1217
  Vector type: Bacterial Expression, Yeast Expression
  Selectable markers: TRP1
Growth in bacteria
  Bacterial resistance: Ampicillin, 100 μg/mL
  Growth temperature: 37°C
  Growth strain: DH5alpha
  Copy number: Unknown
Gene/Insert
  Gene/Insert name: U6 U57A (alt names: pRS314-U6 U57A; pAAH1027)
  Species: S. cerevisiae (budding yeast)
Terms and licenses: Academic/Nonprofit Terms; Industry Terms: Not Available to Industry
Depositor comments: Please note that this plasmid contains an additional IS4-like element ISVsa5 family transposase compared to the pRS314 backbone.
How to cite: U6-U57A was a gift from Aaron Hoskins (Addgene plasmid # 169927 ; http://n2t.net/addgene:169927 ; RRID:Addgene_169927)
